>Addgene plasmid #246121 | pCDNA-4TO-PHF13∆PEST1(del52-88) | addgene full sequence | sequence record 492732 | Addgene NGS Result
GACGGATCGGGAGATCTCCCGATCCCCTATGGTGCACTCTCAGTACAATCTGCTCTGATGCCGCATAGTT
AAGCCAGTATCTGCTCCCTGCTTGTGTGTTGGAGGTCGCTGAGTAGTGCGCGAGCAAAATTTAAGCTACA
ACAAGGCAAGGCTTGACCGACAATTGCATGAAGAATCTGCTTAGGGTTAGGCGTTTTGCGCTGCTTCGCG
ATGTACGGGCCAGATATACGCGTTGACATTGATTATTGACTAGTTATTAATAGTAATCAATTACGGGGTC
ATTAGTTCATAGCCCATATATGGAGTTCCGCGTTACATAACTTACGGTAAATGGCCCGCCTGGCTGACCG
CCCAACGACCCCCGCCCATTGACGTCAATAATGACGTATGTTCCCATAGTAACGCCAATAGGGACTTTCC
ATTGACGTCAATGGGTGGAGTATTTACGGTAAACTGCCCACTTGGCAGTACATCAAGTGTATCATATGCC
AAGTACGCCCCCTATTGACGTCAATGACGGTAAATGGCCCGCCTGGCATTATGCCCAGTACATGACCTTA
TGGGACTTTCCTACTTGGCAGTACATCTACGTATTAGTCATCGCTATTACCATGGTGATGCGGTTTTGGC
AGTACATCAATGGGCGTGGATAGCGGTTTGACTCACGGGGATTTCCAAGTCTCCACCCCATTGACGTCAA
TGGGAGTTTGTTTTGGCACCAAAATCAACGGGACTTTCCAAAATGTCGTAACAACTCCGCCCCATTGACG
CAAATGGGCGGTAGGCGTGTACGGTGGGAGGTCTATATAAGCAGAGCTCTCCCTATCAGTGATAGAGATC
TCCCTATCAGTGATAGAGATCGTCGACGAGCTCGTTTAGTGAACCGTCAGATCGCCTGGAGACGCCATCC
ACGCTGTTTTGACCTCCATAGAAGACACCGGGACCGATCCAGCCTCCGGACTCTAGCGTTTAAACTTAAG
CTTGGTACCGAGCTCGGATCCATGGACTCTGACTCTTGCGCCGCCGCCTTCCACCCGGAGGAATACTCCC
CCAGTTGCAAGAGGCGCAGGACCGTGGAAGACTTCAACAAATTCTGCACCTTTGTCTTGGCCTATGCTGG
CTACATCCCTTATCCGAAGGAGGAACTCCCTTTACGCTGCTTTAGCCACCTGCAGCCTACTCTCTTGCAG
CGAGCCAAGCCCAGTAACTTCCTGCTGGACAGAAAGAAAACGGACAAGCTGAAGAAGAAGAAGAAGAGGA
AGCGCAGGGACAGTGATGCGCCTGGGAAAGAGGGGTACAGGGGGGGCTTGCTGAAGCTGGAAGCCGCTGA
CCCCTACGTGGAGACCCCCACGAGTCCCACCTTGCAGGATATCCCCCAGGCTCCCAGCGACCCCTGCTCG
GGCTGGGACTCCGATACTCCCTCGAGTGGATCTTGTGCCACTGTGTCACCTGATCAGGTCAAAGAAATAA
AAACTGAAGGCAAACGGACTATCGTCCGGCAGGGAAAGCAGGTGGTGTTCCGAGATGAGGACAGCACTGG
CAATGATGAGGACATCATGGTGGACTCAGATGACGATTCCTGGGACCTCGTGACCTGCTTCTGCATGAAG
CCATTTGCCGGCCGCCCCATGATCGAGTGTAATGAGTGCCACACCTGGATTCACCTGTCCTGTGCGAAAA
TCCGGAAATCCAATGTTCCAGAAGTGTTTGTCTGCCAAAAGTGCCGGGACTCCAAGTTTGACATCCGCCG
TTCCAACCGCTCGCGGACGGGCTCCCGGAAGCTGTTCCTGGACTGACCGGAATTCTGCAGATATCCAGCA
CAGTGGCGGCCGCTCGAGTCTAGAGGGCCCGTTTAAACCCGCTGATCAGCCTCGACTGTGCCTTCTAGTT
GCCAGCCATCTGTTGTTTGCCCCTCCCCCGTGCCTTCCTTGACCCTGGAAGGTGCCACTCCCACTGTCCT
TTCCTAATAAAATGAGGAAATTGCATCGCATTGTCTGAGTAGGTGTCATTCTATTCTGGGGGGTGGGGTG
GGGCAGGACAGCAAGGGGGAGGATTGGGAAGACAATAGCAGGCATGCTGGGGATGCGGTGGGCTCTATGG
CTTCTGAGGCGGAAAGAACCAGCTGGGGCTCTAGGGGGTATCCCC
[124 nt withheld, positions 2146-2269]
C
[91 nt withheld, positions 2271-2361]
A
[49 nt withheld, positions 2363-2411]
CCTTTGACGTTGGAGTCCACGTTCTTT
[37 nt withheld, positions 2439-2475]
ACCCTATCTCGGTCTATTCTTTTGATTTATAAGGGATTTTGCCGATTTCGGCCTATTGGTTAAAAAATGA
GCTGATTTAACAAAAATTTAACGCGAATTAATTCTGTGGAATGTGTGTCAGTTAGGGTGTGGAAAGTCCC
CAGGCTCCCCAGCAGGCAGAAGTATGCAAAGCATGCATCTCAATTAGTCAGCAACCAGGTGTGGAAAGTC
CCCAGGCTCCCCAGCAGGCAGAAGTATGCAAAGCATGCATCTCAATTAGTCAGCAACCATAGTCCCGCCC
CTAACTCCGCCCATCCCGCCCCTAACTCCGCCCAGTTCCGCCCATTCTCCGCCCCATGGCTGACTAATTT
TTTTTATTTATGCAGAGGCCGAGGCCGCCTCTGCCTCTGAGCTATTCCAGAAGTAGTGAGGAGGCTTTTT
TGGAGGCCTAGGCTTTTGCAAAAAGCTCCCGGGAGCTTGTATATCCATTTTCGGATCTGATCAGCACGTG
TTGACAATTAATCATCGGCATAGTATATCGGCATAGTATAATACGACAAGGTGAGGAACTAAACCATGGC
CAAGTTGACCAGTGCCGTTCCGGTGCTCACCGCGCGCGACGTCGCCGGAGCGGTCGAGTTCTGGACCGAC
CGGCTCGGGTTCTCCCGGGACTTCGTGGAGGACGACTTCGCCGGTGTGGTCCGGGACGACGTGACCCTGT
TCATCAGCGCGGTCCAGGACCAGGTGGTGCCGGACAACACCCTGGCCTGGGTGTGGGTGCGCGGCCTGGA
CGAGCTGTACGCCGAGTGGTCGGAGGTCGTGTCCACGAACTTCCGGGACGCCTCCGGGCCGGCCATGACC
GAGATCGGCGAGCAGCCGTGGGGGCGGGAGTTCGCCCTGCGCGACCCGGCCGGCAACTGCGTGCACTTCG
TGGCCGAGGAGCAGGACTGACACGTGCTACGAGATTTCGATTCCACCGCCGCCTTCTATGAAAGGTTGGG
CTTCGGAATCGTTTTCCGGGACGCCGGCTGGATGATCCTCCAGCGCGGGGATCTCATGCTGGAGTTCTTC
GCCCACCCCAACTTGTTTATTGCAGCTTATAATGGTTACAAATAAAGCAATAGCATCACAAATTTCACAA
ATAAAGCATTTTTTTCACTGCATTCTAGTTGTGGTTTGTCCAAACTCATCAATGTATCTTATCATGTCTG
TATACCGTCGACCTCTAGCTAGAGCTTGGCGTAATCATGGTCATAGCTGTTTCCTGTGTGAAATTGTTAT
CCGCTCACAATTCCACACAACATACGAGCCGGAAGCATAAAGTGTAAAGCCTGGGGTGCCTAATGAGTGA
GCTAACTCACATTAATTGCGTTGCGCTCACTGCCCGCTTTCCAGTCGGGAAACCTGTCGTGCCAGCTGCA
TTAATGAATCGGCCAACGCGCGGGGAGAGGCGGTTTGCGTATTGGGCGCTCTTCCGCTTCCTCGCTCACT
GACTCGCTGCGCTCGGTCGTTCGGCTGCGGCGAGCGGTATCAGCTCACTCAAAGGCGGTAATACGGTTAT
CCACAGAATCAGGGGATAACGCAGGAAAGAACATGTGAGCAAAAGGCCAGCAAAAGGCCAGGAACCGTAA
AAAGGCCGCGTTGCTGGCGTTTTTCCATAGGCTCCGCCCCCCTGACGAGCATCACAAAAATCGACGCTCA
AGTCAGAGGTGGCGAAACCCGACAGGACTATAAAGATACCAGGCGTTTCCCCCTGGAAGCTCCCTCGTGC
GCTCTCCTGTTCCGACCCTGCCGCTTACCGGATACCTGTCCGCCTTTCTCCCTTCGGGAAGCGTGGCGCT
TTCTCATAGCTCACGCTGTAGGTATCTCAGTTCGGTGTAGGTCGTTCGCTCCAAGCTGGGCTGTGTGCAC
GAACCCCCCGTTCAGCCCGACCGCTGCGCCTTATCCGGTAACTATCGTCTTGAGTCCAACCCGGTAAGAC
ACGACTTATCGCCACTGGCAGCAGCCACTGGTAACAGGATTAGCAGAGCGAGGTATGTAGGCGGTGCTAC
AGAGTTCTTGAAGTGGTGGCCTAACTACGGCTACACTAGAAGAACAGTATTTGGTATCTGCGCTCTGCTG
AAGCCAGTTACCTTCGGAAAAAGAGTTGGTAGCTCTTGATCCGGCAAACAAACCACCGCTGGTAGCGGTG
GTTTTTTTGTTTGCAAGCAGCAGATTACGCGCAGAAAAAAAGGATCTCAAGAAGATCCTTTGATCTTTTC
TACGGGGTCTGACGCTCAGTGGAACGAAAACTCACGTTAAGGGATTTTGGTCATGAGATTATCAAAAAGG
ATCTTCACCTAGATCCTTTTAAATTAAAAATGAAGTTTTAAATCAATCTAAAGTATATATGAGTAAACTT
GGTCTGACAGTTACCAATGCTTAATCAGTGAGGCACCTATCTCAGCGATCTGTCTATTTCGTTCATCCAT
AGTTGCCTGACTCCCCGTCGTGTAGATAACTACGATACGGGAGGGCTTACCATCTGGCCCCAGTGCTGCA
ATGATACCGCGAGACCCACGCTCACCGGCTCCAGATTTATCAGCAATAAACCAGCCAGCCGGAAGGGCCG
AGCGCAGAAGTGGTCCTGCAACTTTATCCGCCTCCATCCAGTCTATTAATTGTTGCCGGGAAGCTAGAGT
AAGTAGTTCGCCAGTTAATAGTTTGCGCAACGTTGTTGCCATTGCTACAGGCATCGTGGTGTCACGCTCG
TCGTTTGGTATGGCTTCATTCAGCTCCGGTTCCCAACGATCAAGGCGAGTTACATGATCCCCCATGTTGT
GCAAAAAAGCGGTTAGCTCCTTCGGTCCTCCGATCGTTGTCAGAAGTAAGTTGGCCGCAGTGTTATCACT
CATGGTTATGGCAGCACTGCATAATTCTCTTACTGTCATGCCATCCGTAAGATGCTTTTCTGTGACTGGT
GAGTACTCAACCAAGTCATTCTGAGAATAGTGTATGCGGCGACCGAGTTGCTCTTGCCCGGCGTCAATAC
GGGATAATACCGCGCCACATAGCAGAACTTTAAAAGTGCTCATCATTGGAAAACGTTCTTCGGGGCGAAA
ACTCTCAAGGATCTTACCGCTGTTGAGATCCAGTTCGATGTAACCCACTCGTGCACCCAACTGATCTTCA
GCATCTTTTACTTTCACCAGCGTTTCTGGGTGAGCAAAAACAGGAAGGCAAAATGCCGCAAAAAAGGGAA
TAAGGGCGACACGGAAATGTTGAATACTCATACTCTTCCTTTTTCAATATTATTGAAGCATTTATCAGGG
TTATTGTCTCATGAGCGGATACATATTTGAATGTATTTAGAAAAATAAACAAATAGGGGTTCCGCGCACA
TTTCCCCGAAAAGTGCCACCTGACGTC
Features (pLannotate 1.2.2; 22 found; start..end, strand, type, name):
     28..80      -  misc_feature   bom (fragment): basis of mobility region from pBR322
    235..614     +  enhancer       CMV enhancer: human cytomegalovirus immediate early enhancer
    615..818     +  promoter       CMV promoter: human cytomegalovirus (CMV) immediate early promoter
    820..839     +  promoter       PLtetO-1 promoter (fragment): modified phage lambda PL promoter with tet operator sites (Lutz and Bujard, 1997)
    841..860     +  promoter       PLtetO-1 promoter (fragment): modified phage lambda PL promoter with tet operator sites (Lutz and Bujard, 1997)
    868..901     +  promoter       TRE3GV promoter (fragment): 3rd-generation Tet-responsive promoter that can be activated by binding of Tet-On® 3G, optimized for retroviral and lentiviral vectors
   1002..1793    +  CDS            PHF13 (fragment): PHF13_HUMAN - Experimental evidence at protein level: Swiss-Prot protein existence level 1. Modulates chromatin structure. Required for normal chromosome condensation during the early stages of mitosis. Required for normal chromosome separation during mitosis. From Homo sapiens (Human).
   1876..2100    +  polyA_signal   bGH poly(A) signal: bovine growth hormone polyadenylation signal
   2104..2125    +  promoter       SV40 promoter (fragment): SV40 enhancer and early promoter
   2146..2574    +  rep_origin     f1 ori (sequence partly withheld): f1 bacteriophage origin of replication; arrow indicates direction of (+) strand synthesis
   2588..2917    +  promoter       SV40 promoter: SV40 enhancer and early promoter
   2965..3012    +  promoter       EM7 promoter: synthetic bacterial promoter&nbsp
   3031..3405    +  CDS            BleoR: antibiotic-binding protein; Sh ble from Streptoalloteichus hindustanus; confers resistance to bleomycin, phleomycin, and Zeocin™
   3415..3540    +  CDS            ble (fragment): BLE_KLEPN - Experimental evidence at protein level: Swiss-Prot protein existence level 1. Binding protein with a strong affinity to the bleomycin family of antibiotics. Binds to CL990; an antimitotic-antibiotic compound. From Klebsiella pneumoniae.
   3535..3656    +  polyA_signal   SV40 poly(A) signal: SV40 polyadenylation signal
   3729..3745    -  protein_bind   lac operator: The lac repressor binds to the lac operator to inhibit transcription in E. coli. This inhibition can be relieved by adding lactose or isopropyl-β-D-thiogalactopyranoside (IPTG). lac repressor encoded by lacI
   3753..3783    -  promoter       lac promoter: promoter for the E. coli lac operon
   3798..3819    -  protein_bind   CAP binding site: CAP binding activates transcription in the presence of cAMP. E. coli catabolite activator protein
   3832..3924    -  CDS            lacI (fragment): lac repressor; lacI; The lac repressor binds to the lac operator to inhibit transcription in E. coli. This inhibition can be relieved by adding lactose or isopropyl-β-D-thiogalactopyranoside (IPTG).
   4107..4695    -  rep_origin     ori: high-copy-number ColE1/pMB1/pBR322/pUC origin of replication
   4866..5726    -  CDS            AmpR: β-lactamase; bla; confers resistance to ampicillin, carbenicillin, and related antibiotics
   5727..5831    -  promoter       AmpR promoter: bla
