[The description below was written by a language model from this plasmid's Addgene catalogue record and pLannotate feature annotations shown in this document.]
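Description:
pCDNA-4TO-PHF13∆PEST1(del52-88) is a mammalian expression plasmid built on the pcDNA 4/TO backbone, carrying a deletion mutant of human PHF13 (also known as PHF5 or SPOC1), a chromatin-associated protein implicated in chromosome condensation and segregation during mitosis. The insert is about 795 bp and lacks the PEST1 region. The plasmid name gives the deletion as residues 52–88, whereas the mutation field lists amino acids 52–87, so the exact boundary is recorded inconsistently. No epitope tag or reporter is annotated, and the cloning sites are not specified.

Transcription is driven by the human CMV immediate-early enhancer and promoter. Immediately downstream are two short tet operator matches, which the annotation software labels as PLtetO-1 and TRE3GV fragments. This is the "tet operator" referred to in the stated purpose: it lies in the promoter upstream of the coding sequence rather than being part of the protein. In cells expressing the Tet repressor, such an arrangement keeps the promoter silent until tetracycline or doxycycline is added; in cells without the repressor, expression is constitutive. The transcript ends at a bGH polyadenylation signal.

A second cassette places the Sh ble gene (bleomycin/Zeocin resistance) under both the SV40 early promoter and the bacterial EM7 promoter, followed by an SV40 poly(A) signal, allowing selection of stable mammalian lines. In E. coli the plasmid is maintained by a high-copy ColE1/pUC-type origin and selected with ampicillin via β-lactamase; an f1 origin is also present. The associated study concerns how oligomerization regulates PHF13 chromatin affinity and function, which suggests the construct serves to test the contribution of the PEST1 region.
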