Addgene plasmid #246121: pCDNA-4TO-PHF13∆PEST1(del52-88)
Purpose: Expression of human PHF13 with PEST1 deletion and N terminal tet operator in mammalian cells
Depositing lab: Sarah Kinkley. Depositing organization: Max Planck Institute for Molecular Genetics. Publication: Differential oligomerization regulates PHF13 chromatin affinity and function. Rossi F, Magalhaes AP, Buschow R, Schubert T, Glaser L, Fontana A, Mai J, Staege H, Grimme A, Will H, Schriener S, Hnisz D, Vingron M, Chiariello AM, Kinkley S. Nucleic Acids Res. 2025 Jun 20;53(12):gkaf572. doi: 10.1093/nar/gkaf572. PubMed 40598901.
Backbone
  Vector backbone: pcDNA 4/TO
  Vector type: Mammalian Expression
Growth in bacteria
  Bacterial resistance: Ampicillin, 100 μg/mL
  Growth temperature: 37°C
  Growth strain: DH5alpha
  Copy number: High Copy
Gene/Insert
  Gene/Insert name: PHF13∆PEST1
  Species: H. sapiens (human)
  Insert size (bp): 795
  Mutation: del aa 52 - 87
  Entrez Gene: PHF13 (a.k.a. PHF5, SPOC1)
  Cloning method: Restriction Enzyme; 5′ cloning site Unspecified (unknown if destroyed)
  Sequencing primers: 5′ CGCAAATGGGCGGTAGGCGTG; 3′ GGCAACTAGAAGGCACAGTC
Terms and licenses: Academic/Nonprofit Terms; Industry Terms: Not Available to Industry
How to cite: pCDNA-4TO-PHF13∆PEST1(del52-88) was a gift from Sarah Kinkley (Addgene plasmid # 246121 ; http://n2t.net/addgene:246121 ; RRID:Addgene_246121)
