>Addgene plasmid #246121 | pCDNA-4TO-PHF13∆PEST1(del52-88) | depositor partial sequence | sequence record 483985 | Insert FWD
TGTAGGTCTCCCTATCAGTGATAGAGATCGTCGACGAGCTCGTTTAGTGAACCGTCAGATCGCCTGGAGA
CGCCATCCACGCTGTTTTGACCTCCATAGAAGACACCGGGACCGATCCAGCCTCCGGACTCTAGCGTTTA
AACTTAAGCTTGGTACCGAGCTCGGATCCATGGACTCTGACTCTTGCGCCGCCGCCTTCCACCCGGAGGA
ATACTCCCCCAGTTGCAAGAGGCGCAGGACCGTGGAAGACTTCAACAAATTCTGCACCTTTGTCTTGGCC
TATGCTGGCTACATCCCTTATCCGAAGGAGGAACTCCCTTTACGCTGCTTTAGCCACCTGCAGCCTACTC
TCTTGCAGCGAGCCAAGCCCAGTAACTTCCTGCTGGACAGAAAGAAAACGGACAAGCTGAAGAAGAAGAA
GAAGAGGAAGCGCAGGGACAGTGATGCGCCTGGGAAAGAGGGGTACAGGGGGGGCTTGCTGAAGCTGGAA
GCCGCTGACCCCTACGTGGAGACCCCCACGAGTCCCACCTTGCAGGATATCCCCCAGGCTCCCAGCGACC
CCTGCTCGGGCTGGGACTCCGATACTCCCTCGAGTGGATCTTGTGCCACTGTGTCACCTGATCAGGTCAA
AGAAATAAAAACTGAAGGCAAACGGACTATCGTCCGGCAGGGAAAGCAGGTGGTGTTCCGAGATGAGGAC
AGCACTGGCAATGATGAGGACATCATGGTGGACTCAGATGACGATTCCTGGGACCTCGTGACCTGCTTCT
GCATGAAGCCATTTGCCGGCCGCCCCATGATCGAGTGTAATGAGTGCCACACCTGGATTCACCTGTCCTG
TGCGAAAATCCGGAAATCCAATGTTCCAGAAGTGTTTGTCTGCCAAAAGTGCCGGGACTCCAAGTTTGAC
ATCCGCCGTTCCAACCGCTCGCGGACGGGCTCCCGGAAGCTGTTCCTGGACTGACCGGAATTCTGCAGAT
ATCCAGCACAGTGGCGGCCGCTCGAGTCTAGAGGGCCCGTTTAAACCCGCTGATCAGCCTCGACTGTGCC
TTCTAGTTGCCAGCCATCTGTTGTTTGCCCCTCCCCCGTGCCTTCCTTGACCCTGGAAGGTGCCCTCCAC
TGTCCTTTCCTAATAAATGAGGAATTGCATCGCATGTCTGAGTAGGTGTCATCTATCTGGGGGGGGGGGG
G
